Addgene plasmid #198147: p3805
Purpose: Mammalian expression of LAMP1-miniSOG
Depositing lab: Michael Hensel. Depositing organization: Universitaet Osnabrueck. Publication: Single molecule analyses reveal dynamics of Salmonella translocated effector proteins in host cell endomembranes. Goser V, Sander N, Schulte M, Scharte F, Franzkoch R, Liss V, Psathaki OE, Hensel M. Nat Commun. 2023 Mar 4;14(1):1240. doi: 10.1038/s41467-023-36758-9. PubMed 36870997.
Backbone
  Vector backbone: pCMV
  Vector type: Mammalian Expression
Growth in bacteria
  Bacterial resistance: Kanamycin, 50 μg/mL
  Growth temperature: 37°C
  Growth strain: NEB Stable
  Copy number: Low Copy
Gene/Insert
  Gene/Insert name: PCMV::LAMP1::miniSOG::mCherry
  Species: H. sapiens (human)
  Entrez Gene: LAMP1 (a.k.a. CD107a, LAMPA, LGP120)
  Tag / fusion protein: miniSOG-mCherry (C terminal on insert)
  Cloning method: Restriction Enzyme; 5′ cloning site Unknown (unknown if destroyed)
Terms and licenses: Academic/Nonprofit Terms; Industry Terms: Not Available to Industry
How to cite: p3805 was a gift from Michael Hensel (Addgene plasmid # 198147 ; http://n2t.net/addgene:198147 ; RRID:Addgene_198147)
