[The description below was written by a language model from this plasmid's Addgene catalogue record and pLannotate feature annotations shown in this document.]
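Description:
p3805 is a mammalian expression plasmid, 6,288 nt in the sequenced record, built on a pCMV-type backbone. It carries human LAMP1, the lysosome-associated membrane glycoprotein, fused at its C terminus to miniSOG and then mCherry. The human cytomegalovirus immediate early enhancer and promoter drive the fusion, which sits just downstream of a remnant of the multiple cloning site and is terminated by an SV40 polyadenylation signal. The annotation software also flags a short SV40 large T antigen fragment between mCherry and the poly(A) signal. This probably reflects sequence carried over with the SV40 terminator region rather than a functional element, although the record does not comment on it.

miniSOG is a small flavin-binding protein derived from Arabidopsis. It fluoresces and generates singlet oxygen on illumination, which is commonly exploited for photo-oxidation contrast in correlative light and electron microscopy. mCherry adds a red fluorescent readout of the same fusion. Together the tags mark LAMP1-positive late endosomal and lysosomal membranes, consistent with the associated work on Salmonella effector proteins in host cell endomembranes.

For propagation in E. coli the plasmid has a ColE1/pUC-type origin, though the catalogue entry lists it as low copy, and it also carries an f1 phage origin. Selection relies on a single Tn5 NeoR/KanR gene placed behind tandem bacterial (bla) and SV40 early promoters and followed by an HSV TK poly(A) signal. This gives kanamycin resistance in bacteria and allows G418 selection in mammalian cells. Small fragments annotated as RSF ori, ble and bGH poly(A) appear to be backbone remnants. The cloning sites used are not recorded.
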