Features (pLannotate 1.2.2; 17 found; start..end, strand, type, name):
      1..28      +  rep_origin     RSF ori (fragment): Plasmids containing the RSF 1030 origin of replication can be propagated in E. coli cells that contain additional plasmids with compatible origins.
     96..399     +  enhancer       CMV enhancer: human cytomegalovirus immediate early enhancer
    400..603     +  promoter       CMV promoter: human cytomegalovirus (CMV) immediate early promoter
    626..669     +  misc_feature   MCS (fragment): multiple cloning site
    670..1920    +  CDS            LAMP1: LAMP1_HUMAN - Experimental evidence at protein level: Swiss-Prot protein existence level 1. (Microbial infection) Acts as a receptor for Lassa virus protein. From Homo sapiens (Human).
   1942..2259    +  CDS            miniSOG: miniSOG is a basic (constitutively fluorescent) cyan fluorescent protein published in 2011, derived from Arabidopsis thaliana. It requires the cofactor flavin for fluorescence.
   2278..2985    +  CDS            mCherry: mCherry is a basic (constitutively fluorescent) red fluorescent protein published in 2004, derived from Discosoma sp.. It is reported to be a very rapidly-maturing monomer with low acid sensitivity.
   3005..3088    +  CDS            large T antigen (fragment): large T antigen from SV40 (simian virus 40)
   3111..3232    +  polyA_signal   SV40 poly(A) signal: SV40 polyadenylation signal
   3266..3694    -  rep_origin     f1 ori (sequence partly withheld): f1 bacteriophage origin of replication; arrow indicates direction of (+) strand synthesis
   3721..3825    +  promoter       AmpR promoter: bla
   3827..4184    +  promoter       SV40 promoter: SV40 enhancer and early promoter
   4219..5013    +  CDS            NeoR/KanR: aminoglycoside phosphotransferase from Tn5; aph(3')-II (or nptII); confers resistance to neomycin, kanamycin, and G418 (Geneticin®)
   5034..5186    +  CDS            ble (fragment): BLE_KLEPN - Experimental evidence at protein level: Swiss-Prot protein existence level 1. Binding protein with a strong affinity to the bleomycin family of antibiotics. Binds to CL990; an antimitotic-antibiotic compound. From Klebsiella pneumoniae.
   5245..5292    +  polyA_signal   HSV TK poly(A) signal: herpes simplex virus thymidine kinase polyadenylation signal (Cole and Stacy, 1985)
   5383..5399    -  polyA_signal   bGH poly(A) signal (fragment): bovine growth hormone polyadenylation signal
   5621..6209    +  rep_origin     ori: high-copy-number ColE1/pMB1/pBR322/pUC origin of replication
>Addgene plasmid #198147 | p3805 | addgene full sequence | sequence record 388090 | Addgene NGS Result
CTGATTCTGTGGATAACCGTATTACCGCCATGCATTAGTTATTAATAGTAATCAATTACGGGGTCATTAG
TTCATAGCCCATATATGGAGTTCCGCGTTACATAACTTACGGTAAATGGCCCGCCTGGCTGACCGCCCAA
CGACCCCCGCCCATTGACGTCAATAATGACGTATGTTCCCATAGTAACGCCAATAGGGACTTTCCATTGA
CGTCAATGGGTGGAGTATTTACGGTAAACTGCCCACTTGGCAGTACATCAAGTGTATCATATGCCAAGTA
CGCCCCCTATTGACGTCAATGACGGTAAATGGCCCGCCTGGCATTATGCCCAGTACATGACCTTATGGGA
CTTTCCTACTTGGCAGTACATCTACGTATTAGTCATCGCTATTACCATGGTGATGCGGTTTTGGCAGTAC
ATCAATGGGCGTGGATAGCGGTTTGACTCACGGGGATTTCCAAGTCTCCACCCCATTGACGTCAATGGGA
GTTTGTTTTGGCACCAAAATCAACGGGACTTTCCAAAATGTCGTAACAACTCCGCCCCATTGACGCAAAT
GGGCGGTAGGCGTGTACGGTGGGAGGTCTATATAAGCAGAGCTGGTTTAGTGAACCGTCAGATCCGCTAG
CGCTACCGGACTCAGATCTCGAGCTCAAGCTTCGAATTCATGGCGGCCCCCGGCAGCGCCCGGCGACCCC
TGCTGCTGCTACTGCTGTTGCTGCTGCTCGGCCTCATGCATTGTGCGTCAGCAGCAATGTTTATGGTGAA
AAATGGCAACGGGACCGCGTGCATAATGGCCAACTTCTCTGCTGCCTTCTCAGTGAACTACGACACCAAG
AGTGGCCCTAAGAACATGACCTTTGACCTGCCATCAGATGCCACAGTGGTGCTCAACCGCAGCTCCTGTG
GAAAAGAGAACACTTCTGACCCCAGTCTCGTGATTGCTTTTGGAAGAGGACATACACTCACTCTCAATTT
CACGAGAAATGCAACACGTTACAGCGTCCAGCTCATGAGTTTTGTTTATAACTTGTCAGACACACACCTT
TTCCCCAATGCGAGCTCCAAAGAAATCAAGACTGTGGAATCTATAACTGACATCAGGGCAGATATAGATA
AAAAATACAGATGTGTTAGTGGCACCCAGGTCCACATGAACAACGTGACCGTAACGCTCCATGATGCCAC
CATCCAGGCGTACCTTTCCAACAGCAGCTTCAGCAGGGGAGAGACACGCTGTGAACAAGACAGGCCTTCC
CCAACCACAGCGCCCCCTGCGCCACCCAGCCCCTCGCCCTCACCCGTGCCCAAGAGCCCCTCTGTGGACA
AGTACAACGTGAGCGGCACCAACGGGACCTGCCTGCTGGCCAGCATGGGGCTGCAGCTGAACCTCACCTA
TGAGAGGAAGGACAACACGACGGTGACAAGGCTTCTCAACATCAACCCCAACAAGACCTCGGCCAGCGGG
AGCTGCGGCGCCCACCTGGTGACTCTGGAGCTGCACAGCGAGGGCACCACCGTCCTGCTCTTCCAGTTCG
GGATGAATGCAAGTTCTAGCCGGTTTTTCCTACAAGGAATCCAGTTGAATACAATTCTTCCTGACGCCAG
AGACCCTGCCTTTAAAGCTGCCAACGGCTCCCTGCGAGCGCTGCAGGCCACAGTCGGCAATTCCTACAAG
TGCAACGCGGAGGAGCACGTCCGTGTCACGAAGGCGTTTTCAGTCAATATATTCAAAGTGTGGGTCCAGG
CTTTCAAGGTGGAAGGTGGCCAGTTTGGCTCTGTGGAGGAGTGTCTGCTGGACGAGAACAGCATGCTGAT
CCCCATCGCTGTGGGTGGTGCCCTGGCGGGGCTGGTCCTCATCGTCCTCATCGCCTACCTCGTCGGCAGG
AAGAGGAGTCACGCAGGCTACCAGACTATCCGGGATCCACCGGTCGCCACCATGGAGAAAAGTTTCGTGA
TAACTGATCCACGGCTGCCAGACAATCCCATCATCTTCGCATCCGATGGCTTCCTGGAGCTGACCGAGTA
TTCCAGAGAGGAGATCCTGGGCCGCAATGGCCGCTTTCTGCAGGGACCAGAGACAGACCAGGCCACAGTG
CAGAAGATTCGCGATGCCATTAGAGATCAGCGCGAGATTACCGTGCAGCTGATAAACTACACAAAAAGCG
GGAAGAAATTCTGGAACCTCCTGCACCTCCAGCCCATGAGGGACCAGAAGGGTGAGCTCCAGTATTTCAT
CGGAGTGCAGCTGGATGGAGATCCACCGGTCGCCACCATGGTGAGCAAGGGCGAGGAGGATAACATGGCC
ATCATCAAGGAGTTCATGCGCTTCAAGGTGCACATGGAGGGCTCCGTGAACGGCCACGAGTTCGAGATCG
AGGGCGAGGGCGAGGGCCGCCCCTACGAGGGCACCCAGACCGCCAAGCTGAAGGTGACCAAGGGTGGCCC
CCTGCCCTTCGCCTGGGACATCCTGTCCCCTCAGTTCATGTACGGCTCCAAGGCCTACGTGAAGCACCCC
GCCGACATCCCCGACTACTTGAAGCTGTCCTTCCCCGAGGGCTTCAAGTGGGAGCGCGTGATGAACTTCG
AGGACGGCGGCGTGGTGACCGTGACCCAGGACTCCTCCCTGCAGGACGGCGAGTTCATCTACAAGGTGAA
GCTGCGCGGCACCAACTTCCCCTCCGACGGCCCCGTAATGCAGAAGAAGACCATGGGCTGGGAGGCCTCC
TCCGAGCGGATGTACCCCGAGGACGGCGCCCTGAAGGGCGAGATCAAGCAGAGGCTGAAGCTGAAGGACG
GCGGCCACTACGACGCTGAGGTCAAGACCACCTACAAGGCCAAGAAGCCCGTGCAGCTGCCCGGCGCCTA
CAACGTCAACATCAAGTTGGACATCACCTCCCACAACGAGGACTACACCATCGTGGAACAGTACGAACGC
GCCGAGGGCCGCCACTCCACCGGCGGCATGGACGAGCTGTACAAGTAAAGCGGCCGCGACTCTAGATCAT
AATCAGCCATACCACATTTGTAGAGGTTTTACTTGCTTTAAAAAACCTCCCACACCTCCCCCTGAACCTG
AAACATAAAATGAATGCAATTGTTGTTGTTAACTTGTTTATTGCAGCTTATAATGGTTACAAATAAAGCA
ATAGCATCACAAATTTCACAAATAAAGCATTTTTTTCACTGCATTCTAGTTGTGGTTTGTCCAAACTCAT
CAATGTATCTTAAGGCGTAAATTGTAAGCGTTAATATTTTGTTAAAATTCGCGTTAAATTTTTGTTAAAT
CAGCTCATTTTTTAACCAATAGGCCGAAATCGGCAAAATCCCTTATAAATCAAAAGAATAGACCGAGATA
GGGT
[37 nt withheld, positions 3365-3401]
AAAGAACGTGGACTCCAACGTCAAAGG
[49 nt withheld, positions 3429-3477]
T
[91 nt withheld, positions 3479-3569]
G
[124 nt withheld, positions 3571-3694]
CAGGTGGCACTTTTCGGGGAAATGTGCGCGGAACCCCTATTTGTTTATTTTTCTAAATACATTCAAATAT
GTATCCGCTCATGAGACAATAACCCTGATAAATGCTTCAATAATATTGAAAAAGGAAGAGTCCTGAGGCG
GAAAGAACCAGCTGTGGAATGTGTGTCAGTTAGGGTGTGGAAAGTCCCCAGGCTCCCCAGCAGGCAGAAG
TATGCAAAGCATGCATCTCAATTAGTCAGCAACCAGGTGTGGAAAGTCCCCAGGCTCCCCAGCAGGCAGA
AGTATGCAAAGCATGCATCTCAATTAGTCAGCAACCATAGTCCCGCCCCTAACTCCGCCCATCCCGCCCC
TAACTCCGCCCAGTTCCGCCCATTCTCCGCCCCATGGCTGACTAATTTTTTTTATTTATGCAGAGGCCGA
GGCCGCCTCGGCCTCTGAGCTATTCCAGAAGTAGTGAGGAGGCTTTTTTGGAGGCCTAGGCTTTTGCAAA
GATCGATCAAGAGACAGGATGAGGATCGTTTCGCATGATTGAACAAGATGGATTGCACGCAGGTTCTCCG
GCCGCTTGGGTGGAGAGGCTATTCGGCTATGACTGGGCACAACAGACAATCGGCTGCTCTGATGCCGCCG
TGTTCCGGCTGTCAGCGCAGGGGCGCCCGGTTCTTTTTGTCAAGACCGACCTGTCCGGTGCCCTGAATGA
ACTGCAAGACGAGGCAGCGCGGCTATCGTGGCTGGCCACGACGGGCGTTCCTTGCGCAGCTGTGCTCGAC
GTTGTCACTGAAGCGGGAAGGGACTGGCTGCTATTGGGCGAAGTGCCGGGGCAGGATCTCCTGTCATCTC
ACCTTGCTCCTGCCGAGAAAGTATCCATCATGGCTGATGCAATGCGGCGGCTGCATACGCTTGATCCGGC
TACCTGCCCATTCGACCACCAAGCGAAACATCGCATCGAGCGAGCACGTACTCGGATGGAAGCCGGTCTT
GTCGATCAGGATGATCTGGACGAAGAGCATCAGGGGCTCGCGCCAGCCGAACTGTTCGCCAGGCTCAAGG
CGAGCATGCCCGACGGCGAGGATCTCGTCGTGACCCATGGCGATGCCTGCTTGCCGAATATCATGGTGGA
AAATGGCCGCTTTTCTGGATTCATCGACTGTGGCCGGCTGGGTGTGGCGGACCGCTATCAGGACATAGCG
TTGGCTACCCGTGATATTGCTGAAGAGCTTGGCGGCGAATGGGCTGACCGCTTCCTCGTGCTTTACGGTA
TCGCCGCTCCCGATTCGCAGCGCATCGCCTTCTATCGCCTTCTTGACGAGTTCTTCTGAGCGGGACTCTG
GGGTTCGAAATGACCGACCAAGCGACGCCCAACCTGCCATCACGAGATTTCGATTCCACCGCCGCCTTCT
ATGAAAGGTTGGGCTTCGGAATCGTTTTCCGGGACGCCGGCTGGATGATCCTCCAGCGCGGGGATCTCAT
GCTGGAGTTCTTCGCCCACCCTAGGGGGAGGCTAACTGAAACACGGAAGGAGACAATACCGGAAGGAACC
CGCGCTATGACGGCAATAAAAAGACAGAATAAAACGCACGGTGTTGGGTCGTTTGTTCATAAACGCGGGG
TTCGGTCCCAGGGCTGGCACTCTGTCGATACCCCACCGAGACCCCATTGGGGCCAATACGCCCGCGTTTC
TTCCTTTTCCCCACCCCACCCCCCAAGTTCGGGTGAAGGCCCAGGGCTCGCAGCCAACGTCGGGGCGGCA
GGCCCTGCCATAGCCTCAGGTTACTCATATATACTTTAGATTGATTTAAAACTTCATTTTTAATTTAAAA
GGATCTAGGTGAAGATCCTTTTTGATAATCTCATGACCAAAATCCCTTAACGTGAGTTTTCGTTCCACTG
AGCGTCAGACCCCGTAGAAAAGATCAAAGGATCTTCTTGAGATCCTTTTTTTCTGCGCGTAATCTGCTGC
TTGCAAACAAAAAAACCACCGCTACCAGCGGTGGTTTGTTTGCCGGATCAAGAGCTACCAACTCTTTTTC
CGAAGGTAACTGGCTTCAGCAGAGCGCAGATACCAAATACTGTTCTTCTAGTGTAGCCGTAGTTAGGCCA
CCACTTCAAGAACTCTGTAGCACCGCCTACATACCTCGCTCTGCTAATCCTGTTACCAGTGGCTGCTGCC
AGTGGCGATAAGTCGTGTCTTACCGGGTTGGACTCAAGACGATAGTTACCGGATAAGGCGCAGCGGTCGG
GCTGAACGGGGGGTTCGTGCACACAGCCCAGCTTGGAGCGAACGACCTACACCGAACTGAGATACCTACA
GCGTGAGCTATGAGAAAGCGCCACGCTTCCCGAAGGGAGAAAGGCGGACAGGTATCCGGTAAGCGGCAGG
GTCGGAACAGGAGAGCGCACGAGGGAGCTTCCAGGGGGAAACGCCTGGTATCTTTATAGTCCTGTCGGGT
TTCGCCACCTCTGACTTGAGCGTCGATTTTTGTGATGCTCGTCAGGGGGGCGGAGCCTATGGAAAAACGC
CAGCAACGCGGCCTTTTTACGGTTCCTGGCCTTTTGCTGGCCTTTTGCTCACATGTTCTTTCCTGCGTTA
TCCC
